>Addgene plasmid #205352 | pBad33_ISRor9_reRNA | addgene full sequence | sequence record 410875 | Addgene NGS Result
ATCGATCTGACAGCTAGCTCAGTCCTAGGTATAATGCTAGCCCCGGGAAAAGATCTAAAGAGGAGAAAGA
ATTCGAATTCATGCATAGAGCGACAAAAGTACGCATTTACCCAACGCAAGAACAAACTGAATTGCTGGAA
AAGCAATTCGGCGCGGTGCGTTTTGCGTACAATAAAGCCCTGTATATTCGCTCTCACTGGTACAAAAAAC
ATGGCGTATCGCTGAATAATGCAAAGCATATTCAGCCTCTGCTACCCATTGCCAAAAAGTCCCGCCGCTA
TAGCTGGCTCAAGGCAGCAGACTCCAACGCATTGCAGGTATCTTTGCAGAATCTGGATCGTGCATTCCAA
AACTTCTTTGAGAAACGGGCGAAATATCCGAAGTTCAAACGCAAGCACGGACCGCAATCCTCCTATCATT
GCAGTAGCCTGAAAATCACTGCCGACACAATCAAGATCCCGAAGATTTCCCCTATCCGGGCGAACATTCA
CCGGGAGATTGTCGGCAAGGTGAAAAGCATCACCATCAGCCGCGCACCGACTGGCAAATACTACGCCTCA
ATCCTTGCCGATGATGGACAGGAAGCGCCAGCGAAGCCGACCTACATAACCCAACTGACAGGCTATGACA
TTGGCCTGAAAGATTATCTGATACGCGATGACGGCAAAAAAACGCCTAACCCGCGTCACTTGGTCAATGC
CTATCGCCGCTTACGTCGCGATAGCAAGGCGCTATCCCGTAAACAGAAGGGAAGCGCGAATCGTCGCAAG
GCACGTATTCGCCTAGCAGCACAACACGATCGGGTAGCCAATGCCCGTAACGATTTTCAGCACAAACTTT
CCAGAAATATTATCGTCGAAAATCAAGCGGTGATTGTGGAAACACTGAAAACGGCAAACATGATGAAAAA
CAAACGCCTTGCCCGTCATATCGGGGATGCCGCGTGGTCTGGTTTCGTGGCGAAACTGGCCTATAAAGCG
GAGGCGTCCGGCGTCCACCTGGTCAAACTGGATCAGTGGTTCGCCAGTTCAAAAACATGCCATTGTTGCG
GTCACAAGATGGCAGAAATGCCACTGAAAGTACGTGAATGGCAATGCCCTGTCTGCCTGACTCACCATAA
TCGCGATATCAATGCGGCGATGAACATCAGGCTGAAGGGCATAACAGAACTAATGGCGGCGGGTCACGTC
GTCAAAGCCCACGGAGGCCTGCGTAAGTCCGTTATAACAACGGTTGCGGCCTATGAAGTGGGAAGCCCCG
CCCTTGGATCCTGAGAGATCTTTGACAGCTAGCTCAGTCCTAGGTATAATACTAGTGTACGTGAATGGCA
ATGCCCTGTCTGCCTGACTCACCATAATCGCGATATCAATGCGGCGATGAACATCAGGCTGAAGGGCATA
ACAGAACTAATGGCGGCGGGTCACGTCGTCAAAGCCCACGGAGGCCTGCGTAAGTCCGTTATAACAACGG
TTGCGGCCTATGAAGTGGGAAGCCCCGCCCTTTAGGGCGGGGAGCAGTCACGCTCGGAGATCATCATTGC
GTTTTTTAAGCTTGGCTGTTTTGGCGGATGAGAGAAGATTTTCAGCCTGATACAGATTAAATCAGAACGC
AGAAGCGGTCTGATAAAACAGAATTTGCCTGGCGGCAGTAGCGCGGTGGTCCCACCTGACCCCATGCCGA
ACTCAGAAGTGAAACGCCGTAGCGCCGATGGTAGTGTGGGGTCTCCCCATGCGAGAGTAGGGAACTGCCA
GGCATCAAATAAAACGAAAGGCTCAGTCGAAAGACTGGGCCTTTCGTTTTATCTGTTGTTTGTCGGTGAA
CGCTCTCCTGAGTAGGACAAATCCGCCGGGAGCGGATTTGAACGTTGCGAAGCAACGGCCCGGAGGGTGG
CGGGCAGGACGCCCGCCATAAACTGCCAGGCATCAAATTAAGCAGAAGGCCATCCTGACGGATGGCCTTT
TTGCGTTTCTACAAACTCTTTTGTTTATTTTTCTAAATACATTCAAATATGTATCCGCTCATGAGACAAT
AACCCTGATAAATGCTTCAATAATATTGAAAAAGGAAGAGTATGAGTATTCAACATTTCCGTGTCGCCCT
TATTCCCTTTTTTGCGGCATTTTGCCTTCCTGTTTTTGCTCACCCAGAAACGCTGGTGAAAGTAAAAGAT
GCTGAAGATCAGTTGGGTGCAGCAAACTATTAACTGGCGAACTACTTACTCTAGCTTCCCGGCAACAATT
AATAGACTGGATGGAGGCGGATAAAGTTGCAGGACCACTTCTGCGCTCGGCCCTTCCGGCTGGCTGGTTT
ATTGCTGATAAATCTGGAGCCGGTGAGCGTGGGTCTCGCGGTATCATTGCAGCACTGGGGCCAGATGGTA
AGCCCTCCCGTATCGTAGTTATCTACACGACGGGGAGTCAGGCAACTATGGATGAACGAAATAGACAGAT
CGCTGAGATAGGTGCCTCACTGATTAAGCATTGGTAACTGTCAGACCAAGTTTACTCATATATACTTTAG
ATTGATT
[125 nt withheld, positions 2528-2652]
C
[141 nt withheld, positions 2654-2794]
CCTTTGACGTTGGAGTCCACGTTCTTT
[37 nt withheld, positions 2822-2858]
ACCCTATCTCGGGCTATTCTTTTGATTTATAAGGGATTTTGCCGATTTCGGCCTATTGGTTAAAAAATGA
GCTGATTTAACAAAAATTTAACGCGAATTTTAACAAAATATTAACGTTTACAATTTAAAAGGATCTAGGT
GAAGATCCTTTTTGATAATCTCATGACCAAAATCCCTTAACGTGAGTTTTCGTTCCACTGAGCGTCAGAC
CCCGTAGAAAAGATCAAAGGATCTTCTTGAGATCCTTTTTTTCTGCGCGTAATCTGCTGCTTGCAAACAA
AAAAACCACCGCTACCAGCGGTGGTTTGTTTGCCGGATCAAGAGCTACCAACTCTTTTTCCGAAGGTAAC
TGGCTTCAGCAGAGCGCAGATACCAAATACTGTCCTTCTAGTGTAGCCGTAGTTAGGCCACCACTTCAAG
AACTCTGTAGCACCGCCTACATACCTCGCTCTGCTAATCCTGTTACCAGTCAGGCATTTGAGAAGCACAC
GGTCACACTGCTTCCGGTAGTCAATAAACCGGTAAACCAGCAATAGACATAAGCGGCTATTTAACGACCC
TGCCCTGAACCGACGACCGGGTCGAATTTGCTTTCGAATTTCTGCCATTCATCCGCTTATTATCACTTAT
TCAGGCGTAGCAACCAGGCGTTTAAGGGCACCAATAACTGCCTTAAAAAAATTACGCCCCGCCCTGCCAC
TCATCGCAGTACTGTTGTAATTCATTAAGCATTCTGCCGACATGGAAGCCATCACAAACGGCATGATGAA
CCTGAATCGCCAGCGGCATCAGCACCTTGTCGCCTTGCGTATAATATTTGCCCATGGTGAAAACGGGGGC
GAAGAAGTTGTCCATATTGGCCACGTTTAAATCAAAACTGGTGAAACTCACCCAGGGATTGGCTGAGACG
AAAAACATATTCTCAATAAACCCTTTAGGGAAATAGGCCAGGTTTTCACCGTAACACGCCACATCTTGCG
AATATATGTGTAGAAACTGCCGGAAATCGTCGTGGTATTCACTCCAGAGCGATGAAAACGTTTCAGTTTG
CTCATGGAAAACGGTGTAACAAGGGTGAACACTATCCCATATCACCAGCTCACCGTCTTTCATTGCCATA
CGGAACTCCGGATGAGCATTCATCAGGCGGGCAAGAATGTGAATAAAGGCCGGATAAAACTTGTGCTTAT
TTTTCTTTACGGTCTTTAAAAAGGCCGTAATATCCAGCTGAACGGTCTGGTTATAGGTACATTGAGCAAC
TGACTGAAATGCCTCAAAATGTTCTTTACGATGCCATTGGGATATATCAACGGTGGTATATCCAGTGATT
TTTTTCTCCATTTTAGCTTCCTTAGCTCCTGAAAATCTCGATAACTCAAAAAATACGCCCGGTAGTGATC
TTATTTCATTATGGTGAAAGTTGGAACCTCTTACGTGCCGATCAACGTCTCATTTTCGCCAAAAGTTGGC
CCAGGGCTTCCCGGTATCAACAGGGACACCAGGATTTATTTATTCTGCGAAGTGATCTTCCGTCACAGGT
ATTTATTCGGCGCAAAGTGCGTCGGGTGATGCTGCCAACTTACTGATTTAGTGTATGATGGTGTTTTTGA
GGTGCTCCAGTGGCTTCTGTTTCTATCAGCTGTCCCTCCTGTTCAGCTACTGACGGGGTGGTGCGTAACG
GCAAAAGCACCGCCGGACATCAGCGCTAGCGGAGTGTATACTGGCTTACTATGTTGGCACTGATGAGGGT
GTCAGTGAAGTGCTTCATGTGGCAGGAGAAAAAAGGCTGCACCGGTGCGTCAGCAGAATATGTGATACAG
GATATATTCCGCTTCCTCGCTCACTGACTCGCTACGCTCGGTCGTTCGACTGCGGCGAGCGGAAATGGCT
TACGAACGGGGCGGAGATTTCCTGGAAGATGCCAGGAAGATACTTAACAGGGAAGTGAGAGGGCCGCGGC
AAAGCCGTTTTTCCATAGGCTCCGCCCCCCTGACAAGCATCACGAAATCTGACGCTCAAATCAGTGGTGG
CGAAACCCGACAGGACTATAAAGATACCAGGCGTTTCCCCCTGGCGGCTCCCTCGTGCGCTCTCCTGTTC
CTGCCTTTCGGTTTACCGGTGTCATTCCGCTGTTATGGCCGCGTTTGTCTCATTCCACGCCTGACACTCA
GTTCCGGGTAGGCAGTTCGCTCCAAGCTGGACTGTATGCACGAACCCCCCGTTCAGTCCGACCGCTGCGC
CTTATCCGGTAACTATCGTCTTGAGTCCAACCCGGAAAGACATGCAAAAGCACCACTGGCAGCAGCCACT
GGTAATTGATTTAGAGGAGTTAGTCTTGAAGTCATGCGCCGGTTAAGGCTAAACTGAAAGGACAAGTTTT
GGTGACTGCGCTCCTCCAAGCCAGTTACCTCGGTTCAAAGAGTTGGTAGCTCAGAGAACCTTCGAAAAAC
CGCCCTGCAAGGCGGTTTTTTCGTTTTCAGAGCAAGAGATTACGCGCAGACCAAAACGATCTCAAGAAGA
TCATCTTATTAATCAGATAAAATATTTCTAGGCTCATGAGCCCGAAGTGGCGAGCCCGATCTTCCCCATC
GGTGATGTCGGCGATATAGGCGCCAGCAACCGCACCTGTGGCGCCGGTGATGCCGGCCACGATGCGTCCG
GCGTAGAGGATCTGCTCATGTTTGACAGCTTATC
Features (pLannotate 1.2.2; 18 found; start..end, strand, type, name):
      8..41      +  promoter       J23119 promoter: bacterial promoter (Registry of Standard Biological Parts BBa J23119)
     81..401     +  CDS            vsdF (fragment): VSDF_SALDU - Protein predicted: Swiss-Prot protein existence level 4. Expressed but non-essential protein, involved in the virulence of Salmonellas. From Salmonella dublin.
   1282..1316    +  promoter       J23119(SpeI) promoter: bacterial promoter (Registry of Standard Biological Parts BBa J23119) modified to end with an SpeI site
   1637..1752    +  ncRNA          5S rRNA: Accession: RF00001 - 5S ribosomal RNA
   1756..1842    +  terminator     rrnB T1 terminator: Escherichia coli rrnB; transcription terminator T1 from the E. coli rrnB gene
   1934..1961    +  terminator     rrnB T2 terminator: transcription terminator T2 from the E. coli rrnB gene
   1980..2071    +  promoter       AmpR promoter: bla
   2072..2191    +  CDS            AmpR (fragment): β-lactamase; bla; confers resistance to ampicillin, carbenicillin, and related antibiotics
   2192..2486    +  CDS            bla(M) (fragment): β-lactamase lacking the signal sequence; bla(M); allows cytosolic expression of β-lactamase
   2529..2909    +  rep_origin     M13 ori (sequence partly withheld): M13 bacteriophage origin of replication; arrow indicates direction of (+) strand synthesis
   3095..3328    +  rep_origin     ori (fragment): high-copy-number ColE1/pMB1/pBR322/pUC origin of replication
   3543..4199    -  CDS            cat: CAT_ECOLX - Experimental evidence at protein level: Swiss-Prot protein existence level 1. This enzyme is an effector of chloramphenicol resistance in bacteria. From Escherichia coli. This protein is used as a marker in many commonly used cloning vectors, such as pACYC184.
   4200..4302    -  promoter       cat promoter: promoter of the E. coli cat gene encoding chloramphenicol acetyltransferase
   4423..4566    +  mobile_element IS1 (fragment): prokaryotic transposable element IS1
   4685..4740    -  rep_origin     RSF ori (fragment): Plasmids containing the RSF 1030 origin of replication can be propagated in E. coli cells that contain additional plasmids with compatible origins.
   4828..5373    -  rep_origin     p15A ori: Plasmids containing the medium-copy-number p15A origin of replication can be propagated in E. coli cells that contain a second plasmid with the ColE1 origin.
   5410..5530    -  CDS            TcR (fragment): tetracycline efflux protein; tet; confers resistance to tetracycline
   5540..6       +  promoter       tet promoter (fragment) (across the origin): E. coli promoter for tetracycline efflux protein gene
