[The description below was written by a language model from this plasmid's Addgene catalogue record and pLannotate feature annotations shown in this document.]
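Description:
pBad33_ISRor9_reRNA is a bacterial expression plasmid of about 5.5 kb, built on a pBAD33-type backbone and intended to co-express the ISRor9 TnpB nuclease together with its guide RNA (reRNA) in E. coli. It replicates from a p15A origin, consistent with the low copy number recorded, and is selected with chloramphenicol through a cat gene driven by its own promoter. The p15A origin is compatible with ColE1-type plasmids, so the construct can coexist with a second plasmid in the same cell. The backbone also carries an M13 phage origin and several non-functional remnants typical of pACYC184/pBAD33 lineage vectors: truncated β-lactamase and tetracycline-resistance fragments, a partial IS1 element, and short ColE1- and RSF-like origin fragments.

The automated annotation shows two copies of the strong constitutive synthetic promoter J23119. The first lies at the start of the record, ahead of an open region of roughly 1.2 kb. The second sits downstream of that region and is followed by a few hundred bases, then the rrnB 5S/T1/T2 terminator block. This layout fits one promoter driving the TnpB coding sequence and the other driving the reRNA, but neither insert is labelled directly. The only hit within the first region is a partial match to a Salmonella protein, vsdF, which may be a homology-based call on the TnpB sequence. No araC gene or araBAD promoter is annotated despite the pBAD name, so expression appears to be constitutive rather than arabinose-inducible. The source organism of ISRor9 is not stated. The plasmid comes from work mining TnpB nucleases as miniature RNA-guided genome editors, and it would suit bacterial assays of TnpB activity.
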