Addgene plasmid #205352: pBad33_ISRor9_reRNA
Purpose: Bacterial expression of ISRor9 TnpB and its reRNA
Depositing lab: Haoyi Wang. Depositing organization: Institute of Zoology, Chinese Academy of Sciences. Publication: Evolutionary mining and functional characterization of TnpB nucleases identify efficient miniature genome editors. Xiang G, Li Y, Sun J, Huo Y, Cao S, Cao Y, Guo Y, Yang L, Cai Y, Zhang YE, Wang H. Nat Biotechnol. 2023 Jun 29. doi: 10.1038/s41587-023-01857-x. PubMed 37386294.
Backbone
  Vector backbone: pBAD
  Vector type: Bacterial Expression
Growth in bacteria
  Bacterial resistance: Chloramphenicol, 25 μg/mL
  Growth temperature: 37°C
  Growth strain: DH5alpha
  Copy number: Low Copy
Gene/Insert
  Gene/Insert name: ISRor9 TnpB
  Species: Other
  Cloning method: Unknown
Terms and licenses: Academic/Nonprofit Terms; Industry Terms: Not Available to Industry
How to cite: pBad33_ISRor9_reRNA was a gift from Haoyi Wang (Addgene plasmid # 205352 ; http://n2t.net/addgene:205352 ; RRID:Addgene_205352)
